Addgene plasmid #201402: pT2/shαSMA/GFP4_Seq2/clone1
Purpose: Knockdown of alpha-SMA. Construct has inverted repeats to be used in Sleeping Beauty transposon system.
Depositing lab: Maria Castro. Depositing organization: University of Michigan.
Backbone
  Vector backbone: pT2
  Vector type: Mammalian Expression
Growth in bacteria
  Bacterial resistance: Ampicillin, 100 μg/mL
  Growth temperature: 37°C
  Growth strain: NEB Stable
  Copy number: High Copy
Gene/Insert
  Gene/Insert name: alpha-SMA (alt name: ACTA2)
  gRNA/shRNA sequence: TCGAGAAGGTATATTGCTGTTGACAGTGAGCGGGAAGGATCTCTATGCTAACATAGTGAAGCCACAGATGTATGTTAGCATAGAGATCCTTCCTGCCTACTGCCTCGG
  Species: M. musculus (mouse)
  Cloning method: Restriction Enzyme; 5′ cloning site unknown (unknown if destroyed)
Terms and licenses: Academic/Nonprofit Terms; Industry Terms: Not Available to Industry
How to cite: pT2/shαSMA/GFP4_Seq2/clone1 was a gift from Maria Castro (Addgene plasmid # 201402 ; http://n2t.net/addgene:201402 ; RRID:Addgene_201402)
