[The description below was written by a language model from this plasmid's Addgene catalogue record and pLannotate feature annotations shown in this document.]
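Description:
pT2/shαSMA/GFP4_Seq2/clone1 is a 7.4 kb mammalian expression plasmid built on the pT2 Sleeping Beauty transposon backbone and designed to knock down mouse alpha-smooth muscle actin (αSMA, Acta2). It is propagated in E. coli through a high-copy ColE1/pUC-type origin with ampicillin selection (AmpR under its own bla promoter). It also retains pBluescript-derived elements, including an f1 origin, T7 and T3 promoters, and lacZα/lac promoter remnants. The catalogue entry states that the construct carries the inverted repeats needed for Sleeping Beauty transposition. The automated annotation does not label these repeats explicitly. It does report a short match to SB100X transposase, which is only a fragment, so the plasmid does not encode a functional transposase and one would have to be supplied in trans.

The cargo appears to be a cassette lifted from an MSCV-type retroviral shRNA vector. It is bounded by murine embryonic stem cell virus 5′ and 3′ LTRs and includes the Ψ packaging signal and a truncated gag segment. Downstream of these sit human miR-30a 5′ and 3′ flanking sequences, with a gap between them that matches the position of the αSMA-targeting hairpin. The shRNA is therefore embedded in a microRNA scaffold and processed by the endogenous miRNA pathway. No dedicated promoter is annotated directly upstream of the hairpin, so transcription presumably comes from the 5′ LTR, although the record does not say so. An SV40 enhancer/early promoter then drives EGFP, which marks cells that have taken up the cassette. Co-delivery with a transposase source should allow stable genomic integration of the cassette, giving sustained αSMA knockdown in GFP-traceable mouse cells. "Seq2" suggests it is one of several hairpin sequences.
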