Features (pLannotate 1.2.2; 26 found; start..end, strand, type, name):
      7..462     +  rep_origin     f1 ori (sequence partly withheld): f1 bacteriophage origin of replication; arrow indicates direction of (+) strand synthesis
    466..621     -  CDS            lacZα (fragment): LacZα fragment of β-galactosidase; lacZ fragment
    629..647     +  promoter       T7 promoter: promoter for bacteriophage T7 RNA polymerase
   1034..1550    +  LTR            5' LTR: 5' long terminal repeat from murine embryonic stem cell virus
   1614..1955    +  misc_feature   MESV Ψ: packaging signal of murine embryonic stem cell virus
   2022..2435    +  CDS            gag (truncated): truncated Moloney murine leukemia virus (MMLV) gag gene lacking the start codon
   2475..2568    +  ncRNA          5' miR-30a: sequence upstream of the 71-nt precursor of the human miR-30a microRNA (Zeng et al., 2002) miRNA
   2678..2790    +  ncRNA          3' miR-30a: sequence downstream of the 71-nt precursor of the human miR-30a microRNA (Zeng et al., 2002) miRNA
   2828..3157    +  promoter       SV40 promoter: SV40 enhancer and early promoter
   3164..3883    +  CDS            EGFP: the original enhanced GFP (Yang et al., 1996) mammalian codon-optimized
   3900..3916    +  misc_feature   MCS (fragment): pBluescript multiple cloning site
   3956..4470    +  LTR            3' LTR: 3' long terminal repeat from murine embryonic stem cell virus
   4632..4648    -  protein_bind   lac operator: The lac repressor binds to the lac operator to inhibit transcription in E. coli. This inhibition can be relieved by adding lactose or isopropyl-β-D-thiogalactopyranoside (IPTG). lac repressor encoded by lacI
   4656..4686    -  promoter       lac promoter: promoter for the E. coli lac operon
   4701..4722    -  protein_bind   CAP binding site: CAP binding activates transcription in the presence of cAMP. E. coli catabolite activator protein
   4735..4773    -  CDS            lacI (fragment): lac repressor; lacI; The lac repressor binds to the lac operator to inhibit transcription in E. coli. This inhibition can be relieved by adding lactose or isopropyl-β-D-thiogalactopyranoside (IPTG).
   4822..4891    +  CDS            SB100X (fragment): hyperactive variant of the Sleeping Beauty transposase (Mátés et al., 2009)
   5142..5168    +  misc_feature   MCS (fragment): pBluescript multiple cloning site
   5181..5199    -  promoter       T3 promoter: promoter for bacteriophage T3 RNA polymerase
   5244..5260    -  protein_bind   lac operator: The lac repressor binds to the lac operator to inhibit transcription in E. coli. This inhibition can be relieved by adding lactose or isopropyl-β-D-thiogalactopyranoside (IPTG). lac repressor encoded by lacI
   5268..5298    -  promoter       lac promoter: promoter for the E. coli lac operon
   5313..5334    -  protein_bind   CAP binding site: CAP binding activates transcription in the presence of cAMP. E. coli catabolite activator protein
   5347..5439    -  CDS            lacI (fragment): lac repressor; lacI; The lac repressor binds to the lac operator to inhibit transcription in E. coli. This inhibition can be relieved by adding lactose or isopropyl-β-D-thiogalactopyranoside (IPTG).
   5622..6210    -  rep_origin     ori: high-copy-number ColE1/pMB1/pBR322/pUC origin of replication
   6381..7241    -  CDS            AmpR: β-lactamase; bla; confers resistance to ampicillin, carbenicillin, and related antibiotics
   7242..7346    -  promoter       AmpR promoter: bla
>Addgene plasmid #201402 | pT2/shαSMA/GFP4_Seq2/clone1 | addgene full sequence | sequence record 394260 | Addgene NGS Result
CACCTG
[34 nt withheld, positions 7-40]
A
[89 nt withheld, positions 42-130]
C
[91 nt withheld, positions 132-222]
A
[49 nt withheld, positions 224-272]
CCTTTGACGTTGGAGTCCACGTTCTTT
[37 nt withheld, positions 300-336]
ACCCTATCTCGGTCTATTCTTTTGATTTATAAGGGATTTTGCCGATTTCGGCCTATTGGTTAAAAAATGA
GCTGATTTAACAAAAATTTAACGCGAATTTTAACAAAATATTAACGCTTACAATTTCCATTCGCCATTCA
GGCTGCGCAACTGTTGGGAAGGGCGATCGGTGCGGGCCTCTTCGCTATTACGCCAGCTGGCGAAAGGGGG
ATGTGCTGCAAGGCGATTAAGTTGGGTAACGCCAGGGTTTTCCCAGTCACGACGTTGTAAAACGACGGCC
AGTGAGCGCGCGTAATACGACTCACTATAGGGCGAATTGGAGCTCGGATCCCTATACAGTTGAAGTCGGA
AGTTTACATACACTTAAGTTGGAGTCATTAAAACTCGTTTTTCAACTACTCCACAAATTTCTTGTTAACA
AACAATAGTTTTGGCAAGTCAGTTAGGACATCTACTTTGTGCATGACACAAGTCATTTTTCCAACAATTG
TTTACAGACAGATTATTTCACTTATAATTCACTGTATCACAATTCCAGTGGGTCAGAAGTTTACATACAC
TAAGTTGACTGTGCCTTTAAACAGCTTGGAAAATTCCAGAAAATGATGTCATGGCTTTAGAAGCTTGATC
TGAAGCCTATAGAGTACGAGCCATAGATAAAATAAAAGATTTTATTTAGTCTCCAGAAAAAGGGGGGAAT
GAAAGACCCCACCTGTAGGTTTGGCAAGCTAGCTTAAGTAACGCCATTTTGCAAGGCATGGAAAATACAT
AACTGAGAATAGAGAAGTTCAGATCAAGGTTAGGAACAGAGAGACAGCAGAATATGGGCCAAACAGGATA
TCTGTGGTAAGCAGTTCCTGCCCCGGCTCAGGGCCAAGAACAGATGGTCCCCAGATGCGGTCCCGCCCTC
AGCAGTTTCTAGAGAACCATCAGATGTTTCCAGGGTGCCCCAAGGACCTGAAATGACCCTGTGCCTTATT
TGAACTAACCAATCAGTTCGCTTCTCGCTTCTGTTCGCGCGCTTCTGCTCCCCGAGCTCAATAAAAGAGC
CCACAACCCCTCACTCGGCGCGCCAGTCCTCCGATAGACTGCGTCGCCCGGGTACCCGTATTCCCAATAA
AGCCTCTTGCTGTTTGCATCCGAATCGTGGACTCGCTGATCCTTGGGAGGGTCTCCTCAGATTGATTGAC
TGCCCACCTCGGGGGTCTTTCATTTGGAGGTTCCACCGAGATTTGGAGACCCCTGCCCAGGGACCACCGA
CCCCCCCGCCGGGAGGTAAGCTGGCCAGCGGTCGTTTCGTGTCTGTCTCTGTCTTTGTGCGTGTTTGTGC
CGGCATCTAATGTTTGCGCCTGCGTCTGTACTAGTTAGCTAACTAGCTCTGTATCTGGCGGACCCGTGGT
GGAACTGACGAGTTCTGAACACCCGGCCGCAACCCTGGGAGACGTCCCAGGGACTTTGGGGGCCGTTTTT
GTGGCCCGACCTGAGGAAGGGAGTCGATGTGGAATCCGACCCCGTCAGGATATGTGGTTCTGGTAGGAGA
CGAGAACCTAAAACAGTTCCCGCCTCCGTCTGAATTTTTGCTTTCGGTTTGGAACCGAAGCCGCGCGTCT
TGTCTGCTGCAGCGCTGCAGCATCGTTCTGTGTTGTCTCTGTCTGACTGTGTTTCTGTATTTGTCTGAAA
ATTAGGGCCAGACTGTTACCACTCCCTTAAGTTTGACCTTAGGTCACTGGAAAGATGTCGAGCGGATCGC
TCACAACCAGTCGGTAGATGTCAAGAAGAGACGTTGGGTTACCTTCTGCTCTGCAGAATGGCCAACCTTT
AACGTCGGATGGCCGCGAGACGGCACCTTTAACCGAGACCTCATCACCCAGGTTAAGATCAAGGTCTTTT
CACCTGGCCCGCATGGACACCCAGACCAGGTCCCCTACATCGTGACCTGGGAAGCCTTGGCTTTTGACCC
CCCTCCCTGGGTCAAGCCCTTTGTACACCCTAAGCCTCCGCCTCCTCTTCCTCCAGCCCCGTCTCTCCCC
CTTGAACCTCCTCGTTCGACCCCGCCTCGATCCTCCCTTTATCCAGCCCTCACTCCTTCTCTAGGCGCCG
GAATTAGATCTCTCGACTAGGGATAACAGGGTAATTGTTTGAATGAGGCTTCAGTACTTTACAGAATCGT
TGCCTGCACATCTTGGAAACACTTGCTGGGATTACTTCTTCAGGTTAACCCAACAGAAGGCTCGAGAAGG
TATATTGCTGTTGACAGTGAGCGGGAAGGATCTCTATGCTAACATAGTGAAGCCACAGATGTATGTTAGC
ATAGAGATCCTTCCTGCCTACTGCCTCGGAATTCAAGGGGCTACTTTAGGAGCAATTATCTTGTTTACTA
AAACTGAATACCTTGCTATCTCTTTGATACATTTTTACAAAGCTGAATTAAAATGGTATAAATTAAATCA
CTTTTTTCAATTCGCCAGCACAGTGGTCGACCCTGTGGAATGTGTGTCAGTTAGGGTGTGGAAAGTCCCC
AGGCTCCCCAGCAGGCAGAAGTATGCAAAGCATGCATCTCAATTAGTCAGCAACCAGGTGTGGAAAGTCC
CCAGGCTCCCCAGCAGGCAGAAGTATGCAAAGCATGCATCTCAATTAGTCAGCAACCATAGTCCCGCCCC
TAACTCCGCCCATCCCGCCCCTAACTCCGCCCAGTTCCGCCCATTCTCCGCCCCATGGCTGACTAATTTT
TTTTATTTATGCAGAGGCCGAGGCCGCCTCGGCCTCTGAGCTATTCCAGAAGTAGTGAGGAGGCTTTTTT
GGAGGCCTAGGCTTTTGCAAAAAGCTCATGGTGAGCAAGGGCGAGGAGCTGTTCACCGGGGTGGTGCCCA
TCCTGGTCGAGCTGGACGGCGACGTAAACGGCCACAAGTTCAGCGTGTCTGGCGAGGGCGAGGGCGATGC
CACCTACGGCAAGCTGACCCTGAAGTTCATCTGCACCACCGGCAAGCTGCCCGTGCCCTGGCCCACCCTC
GTGACCACCCTGACCTACGGCGTGCAGTGCTTCAGCCGCTACCCCGACCACATGAAGCAGCACGACTTCT
TCAAGTCCGCCATGCCCGAAGGCTACGTCCAGGAGCGCACCATCTTCTTCAAGGACGACGGCAACTACAA
GACCCGCGCCGAGGTGAAGTTCGAGGGCGACACCCTGGTGAACCGCATCGAGCTGAAGGGCATCGACTTC
AAGGAGGACGGCAACATCCTGGGGCACAAGCTGGAGTACAACTACAACAGCCACAACGTCTATATCATGG
CCGACAAGCAGAAGAACGGCATCAAGGCGAACTTCAAGATCCGCCACAACATCGAGGACGGCAGCGTGCA
GCTCGCCGACCACTACCAGCAGAACACCCCCATCGGCGACGGCCCCGTGCTGCTGCCCGACAACCACTAC
CTGAGCACCCAGTCCGCCCTGAGCAAAGACCCCAACGAGAAGCGCGATCACATGGTCCTGCTGGAGTTCG
TGACCGCCGCCGGGATCACTCTCGGCATGGACGAGCTGTACAAGTAATGAATTAATTAAGAATTATCAAG
CTTATCGATAAAATAAAAGATTTTATTTAGTCTCCAGAAAAAGGGGGGAATGAAAGACCCCACCTGTAGG
TTTGGCAAGCTAGCTTAAGTAACGCCATTTTGCAAGGCATGGAAAATACATAACTGAGAATAGAGAAGTT
CAGATCAAGGTTAGGAACAGAGAGACAGCAGAATATGGGCCAAACAGGATATCTGTGGTAAGCAGTTCCT
GCCCCGGCTCAGGGCCAAGAACAGATGGTCCCCAGATGCGGTCCCGCCCTCAGCAGTTTCTAGAGAACCA
TCAGATGTTTCCAGGGTGCCCCAAGGACCTGAAATGACCCTGTGCCTTATTTGAACTAACCAATCAGTTC
GCTTCTCGCTTCTGTTCGCGCGCTTCTGCTCCCCGAGCTCAATAAAAGAGCCCACAACCCCTCACTCGGC
GCGCCAGTCCTCCGATAGACTGCGTCGCCCGGGTACCCGTGTATCCAATAAACCCTCTTGCAGTTGCATC
CGACTTGTGGTCTCGCTGTTCCTTGGGAGGGTCTCCTCTGAGTGATTGACTACCCGTCAGCGGGGGTCTT
TCATGGGTAACAGTTTCTTGAAGTTGGAGAACAACATTCTGAGGGTAGGAGTCGAATATTAAGTAATCCT
GACTCAATTAGCCACTGTTTTGAATCCACATACTCCAATACTCCTGAAATAGTTCATTATGGACAGCGCA
GAAAGAGCTGGGGAGAATTGTGAAATTGTTATCCGCTCACAATTCCACACAACATACGAGCCGGAAGCAT
AAAGTGTAAAGCCTGGGGTGCCTAATGAGTGAGCTAACTCACATTAATTGCGTTGCGCTCACTGCCCGCT
TTCCAGTCGGGAAACCTGTCGTGCCAGATCCATGGACTTCACTAGTGCGCGCGGCCGCTCTAGATGGCCA
GATCTAGCTTGTGGAAGGCTACTCGAAATGTTTGACCCAAGTTAAACAATTTAAAGGCAATGCTACCAAA
TACTAATTGAGTGTATGTAAACTTCTGACCCACTGGGAATGTGATGAAAGAAATAAAAGCTGAAATGAAT
CATTCTCTCTACTATTATTCTGATATTTCACATTCTTAAAATAAAGTGGTGATCCTAACTGACCTAAGAC
AGGGAATTTTTACTAGGATTAAATGTCAGGAATTGTGAAAAAGTGAGTTTAAATGTATTTGGCTAAGGTG
TATGTAAACTTCCGACTTCAACTGTATAGGGATCCTCTAGCTAGAGTCGACCTCGCGGGGGGGCCCGGTA
CCCAGCTTTTGTTCCCTTTAGTGAGGGTTAATTGCGCGCTTGGCGTAATCATGGTCATAGCTGTTTCCTG
TGTGAAATTGTTATCCGCTCACAATTCCACACAACATACGAGCCGGAAGCATAAAGTGTAAAGCCTGGGG
TGCCTAATGAGTGAGCTAACTCACATTAATTGCGTTGCGCTCACTGCCCGCTTTCCAGTCGGGAAACCTG
TCGTGCCAGCTGCATTAATGAATCGGCCAACGCGCGGGGAGAGGCGGTTTGCGTATTGGGCGCTCTTCCG
CTTCCTCGCTCACTGACTCGCTGCGCTCGGTCGTTCGGCTGCGGCGAGCGGTATCAGCTCACTCAAAGGC
GGTAATACGGTTATCCACAGAATCAGGGGATAACGCAGGAAAGAACATGTGAGCAAAAGGCCAGCAAAAG
GCCAGGAACCGTAAAAAGGCCGCGTTGCTGGCGTTTTTCCATAGGCTCCGCCCCCCTGACGAGCATCACA
AAAATCGACGCTCAAGTCAGAGGTGGCGAAACCCGACAGGACTATAAAGATACCAGGCGTTTCCCCCTGG
AAGCTCCCTCGTGCGCTCTCCTGTTCCGACCCTGCCGCTTACCGGATACCTGTCCGCCTTTCTCCCTTCG
GGAACCGTGGCGCTTTCTCATAGCTCACGCTGTAGGTATCTCAGTTCGGTGTAGGTCGTTCGCTCCAAGC
TGGGCTGTGTGCACGAACCCCCCGTTCAGCCCGACCGCTGCGCCTTATCCGGTAACTATCGTCTTGAGTC
CAACCCGGTAAGACACGACTTATCGCCACTGGCAGCAGCCACTGGTAACAGGATTAGCAGAGCGAGGTAT
GTAGGCGGTGCTACAGAGTTCTTGAAGTGGTGGCCTAACTACGGCTACACTAGAAGAACAGTATTTGGTA
TCTGCGCTCTGCTGAAGCCAGTTACCTTCGGAAAAAGAGTTGGTAGCTCTTGATCCGGCAAACAAACCAC
CGCTGGTAGCGGTGGTTTTTTTGTTTGCAAGCAGCAGATTACGCGCAGAAAAAAAGGATCTCAAGAAGAT
CCTTTGATCTTTTCTACGGGGTCTGACGCTCAGTGGAACGAAAACTCACGTTAAGGGATTTTGGTCATGA
GATTATCAAAAAGGATCTTCACCTAGATCCTTTTAAATTAAAAATGAAGTTTTAAATCAATCTAAAGTAT
ATATGAGTAAACTTGGTCTGACAGTTACCAATGCTTAATCAGTGAGGCACCTATCTCAGCGATCTGTCTA
TTTCGTTCATCCATAGTTGCCTGACTCCCCGTCGTGTAGATAACTACGATACGGGAGGGCTTACCATCTG
GCCCCAGTGCTGCAATGATACCGCGAGACCCACGCTCACCGGCTCCAGATTTATCAGCAATAAACCAGCC
AGCCGGAAGGGCCGAGCGCAGAAGTGGTCCTGCAACTTTATCCGCCTCCATCCAGTCTATTAATTGTTGC
CGGGAAGCTAGAGTAAGTAGTTCGCCAGTTAATAGTTTGCGCAACGTTGTTGCCATTGCTACAGGCATCG
TGGTGTCACGCTCGTCGTTTGGTATGGCTTCATTCAGCTCCGGTTCCCAACGATCAAGGCGAGTTACATG
ATCCCCCATGTTGTGCAAAAAAGCGGTTAGCTCCTTCGGTCCTCCGATCGTTGTCAGAAGTAACTTGGCC
GCAGTGTTATCACTCATGGTTATGGCAGCACTGCATAATTCTCTTACTGTCATGCCATCCGTAAGATGCT
TTTCTGTGACTGGTGAGTACTCAACCAAGTCATTCTGAGAATAGTGTATGCGGCGACCGAGTTGCTCTTG
CCCGGCGTCAATACGGGATAATACCGCGCCACATAGCAGAACTTTAAAAGTGCTCATCATTGGAAAACGT
TCTTCGGGGCGAAAACTCTCAAGGATCTTACCGCTGTTGAGATCCAGTTCGATGTAACCCACTCGTGCAC
CCAACTGATCTTCAGCATCTTTTACTTTCACCAGCGTTTCTGGGTGAGCAAAAACAGGAAGGCAAAATGC
CGCAAAAAAGGGAATAAGGGCGACACGGAAATGTTGAATACTCATACTCTTCCTTTTTCAATATTATTGA
AGCATTTATCAGGGTTATTGTCTCATGAGCGGATACATATTTGAATGTATTTAGAAAAATAAACAAATAG
GGGTTCCGCGCACATTTCCCCGAAAAGTGC
